>Addgene plasmid #113677 | pJEP302-pAAV-CMV-dSaCas9-KRAB-pA | addgene full sequence | sequence record 229550 | Addgene NGS Result
CCTGCAGGCAGCTGCGCGCTCGCTCGCTCACTGAGGCCGCCCGGGCGTCGGGCGACCTTTGGTCGCCCGG
CCTCAGTGAGCGAGCGAGCGCGCAGAGAGGGAGTGGCCAACTCCATCACTAGGGGTTCCTGCGGCCGCAC
GCGTGGAGTTCCGCGTTACATAACTTACGGTAAATGGCCCGCCTGGCTGACCGCCCAACGACCCCCGCCC
ATTGACGTCAATAATGACGTATGTTCCCATAGTAACGCCAATAGGGACTTTCCATTGACGTCAATGGGTG
GAGTATTTACGGTAAACTGCCCACTTGGCAGTACATCAAGTGTATCATATGCCAAGTACGCCCCCTATTG
ACGTCAATGACAGTAAATGGCCCGCCTGGCATTATGCCCAGTACATGACCTTATGGGACTTTCCTACTTG
GCAGTACATCTACGTATTAGTCATCGCTATTACCATGGTGATGCGGTTTTGGCAGTACATCAATGGGCGT
GGATAGCGGTTTGACTCACGGGGATTTCCAAGTCTCCACCCCATTGACGTCAATGGGAGTTTGTTTTGGC
ACCAAAATCAACGGGACTTTCCAAAATGTCGTAACAACTCCGCCCCATTGACGCAAATGGGCGGTAGGCG
TGTACGGTGGGAGGTCTATATAAGCAGAGCTCGTTTAGTGAACCGTCAGATCGCCTGGAGACGCCATCCA
CGCTGTTTTGACCTCCATAGAAGACACCGGAATTCGGTACCACCGGTGCCACCATGGCCCCAAAGAAGAA
GCGGAAGGTCGGTATCCACGGAGTCCCAGCAGCCAAGCGGAACTACATCCTGGGCCTGGCCATCGGCATC
ACCAGCGTGGGCTACGGCATCATCGACTACGAGACACGGGACGTGATCGATGCCGGCGTGCGGCTGTTCA
AAGAGGCCAACGTGGAAAACAACGAGGGCAGGCGGAGCAAGAGAGGCGCCAGAAGGCTGAAGCGGCGGAG
GCGGCATAGAATCCAGAGAGTGAAGAAGCTGCTGTTCGACTACAACCTGCTGACCGACCACAGCGAGCTG
AGCGGCATCAACCCCTACGAGGCCAGAGTGAAGGGCCTGAGCCAGAAGCTGAGCGAGGAAGAGTTCTCTG
CCGCCCTGCTGCACCTGGCCAAGAGAAGAGGCGTGCACAACGTGAACGAGGTGGAAGAGGACACCGGCAA
CGAGCTGTCCACCAAAGAGCAGATCAGCCGGAACAGCAAGGCCCTGGAAGAGAAATACGTGGCCGAACTG
CAGCTGGAACGGCTGAAGAAAGACGGCGAAGTGCGGGGCAGCATCAACAGATTCAAGACCAGCGACTACG
TGAAAGAAGCCAAACAGCTGCTGAAGGTGCAGAAGGCCTACCACCAGCTGGACCAGAGCTTCATCGACAC
CTACATCGACCTGCTGGAAACCCGGCGGACCTACTATGAGGGACCTGGCGAGGGCAGCCCCTTCGGCTGG
AAGGACATCAAAGAATGGTACGAGATGCTGATGGGCCACTGCACCTACTTCCCCGAGGAACTGCGGAGCG
TGAAGTACGCCTACAACGCCGACCTGTACAACGCCCTGAACGACCTGAACAATCTCGTGATCACCAGGGA
CGAGAACGAGAAGCTGGAATATTACGAGAAGTTCCAGATCATCGAGAACGTGTTCAAGCAGAAGAAGAAG
CCCACCCTGAAGCAGATCGCCAAAGAAATCCTCGTGAACGAAGAGGATATTAAGGGCTACAGAGTGACCA
GCACCGGCAAGCCCGAGTTCACCAACCTGAAGGTGTACCACGACATCAAGGACATTACCGCCCGGAAAGA
GATTATTGAGAACGCCGAGCTGCTGGATCAGATTGCCAAGATCCTGACCATCTACCAGAGCAGCGAGGAC
ATCCAGGAAGAACTGACCAATCTGAACTCCGAGCTGACCCAGGAAGAGATCGAGCAGATCTCTAATCTGA
AGGGCTATACCGGCACCCACAACCTGAGCCTGAAGGCCATCAACCTGATCCTGGACGAGCTGTGGCACAC
CAACGACAACCAGATCGCTATCTTCAACCGGCTGAAGCTGGTGCCCAAGAAGGTGGACCTGTCCCAGCAG
AAAGAGATCCCCACCACCCTGGTGGACGACTTCATCCTGAGCCCCGTCGTGAAGAGAAGCTTCATCCAGA
GCATCAAAGTGATCAACGCCATCATCAAGAAGTACGGCCTGCCCAACGACATCATTATCGAGCTGGCCCG
CGAGAAGAACTCCAAGGACGCCCAGAAAATGATCAACGAGATGCAGAAGCGGAACCGGCAGACCAACGAG
CGGATCGAGGAAATCATCCGGACCACCGGCAAAGAGAACGCCAAGTACCTGATCGAGAAGATCAAGCTGC
ACGACATGCAGGAAGGCAAGTGCCTGTACAGCCTGGAAGCCATCCCTCTGGAAGATCTGCTGAACAACCC
CTTCAACTATGAGGTGGACCACATCATCCCCAGAAGCGTGTCCTTCGACAACAGCTTCAACAACAAGGTG
CTCGTGAAGCAGGAAGAAGCCAGCAAGAAGGGCAACCGGACCCCATTCCAGTACCTGAGCAGCAGCGACA
GCAAGATCAGCTACGAAACCTTCAAGAAGCACATCCTGAATCTGGCCAAGGGCAAGGGCAGAATCAGCAA
GACCAAGAAAGAGTATCTGCTGGAAGAACGGGACATCAACAGGTTCTCCGTGCAGAAAGACTTCATCAAC
CGGAACCTGGTGGATACCAGATACGCCACCAGAGGCCTGATGAACCTGCTGCGGAGCTACTTCAGAGTGA
ACAACCTGGACGTGAAAGTGAAGTCCATCAATGGCGGCTTCACCAGCTTTCTGCGGCGGAAGTGGAAGTT
TAAGAAAGAGCGGAACAAGGGGTACAAGCACCACGCCGAGGACGCCCTGATCATTGCCAACGCCGATTTC
ATCTTCAAAGAGTGGAAGAAACTGGACAAGGCCAAAAAAGTGATGGAAAACCAGATGTTCGAGGAAAAGC
AGGCCGAGAGCATGCCCGAGATCGAAACCGAGCAGGAGTACAAAGAGATCTTCATCACCCCCCACCAGAT
CAAGCACATTAAGGACTTCAAGGACTACAAGTACAGCCACCGGGTGGACAAGAAGCCTAATAGAGAGCTG
ATTAACGACACCCTGTACTCCACCCGGAAGGACGACAAGGGCAACACCCTGATCGTGAACAATCTGAACG
GCCTGTACGACAAGGACAATGACAAGCTGAAAAAGCTGATCAACAAGAGCCCCGAAAAGCTGCTGATGTA
CCACCACGACCCCCAGACCTACCAGAAACTGAAGCTGATTATGGAACAGTACGGCGACGAGAAGAATCCC
CTGTACAAGTACTACGAGGAAACCGGGAACTACCTGACCAAGTACTCCAAAAAGGACAACGGCCCCGTGA
TCAAGAAGATTAAGTATTACGGCAACAAACTGAACGCCCATCTGGACATCACCGACGACTACCCCAACAG
CAGAAACAAGGTCGTGAAGCTGTCCCTGAAGCCCTACAGATTCGACGTGTACCTGGACAATGGCGTGTAC
AAGTTCGTGACCGTGAAGAATCTGGATGTGATCAAAAAAGAAAACTACTACGAAGTGAATAGCAAGTGCT
ATGAGGAAGCTAAGAAGCTGAAGAAGATCAGCAACCAGGCCGAGTTTATCGCCTCCTTCTACAACAACGA
TCTGATCAAGATCAACGGCGAGCTGTATAGAGTGATCGGCGTGAACAACGACCTGCTGAACCGGATCGAA
GTGAACATGATCGACATCACCTACCGCGAGTACCTGGAAAACATGAACGACAAGAGGCCCCCCAGGATCA
TTAAGACAATCGCCTCCAAGACCCAGAGCATTAAGAAGTACAGCACAGACATTCTGGGCAACCTGTATGA
AGTGAAATCTAAGAAGCACCCTCAGATCATCAAAAAGGGCAAAAGGCCGGCGGCCACGAAAAAGGCCGGC
CAGGCAAAAAAGAAAAAGGGATCCGGCGGTGGCGGAGGGATGGATGCTAAGTCACTAACTGCCTGGTCCC
GGACACTGGTGACCTTCAAGGATGTATTTGTGGACTTCACCAGGGAGGAGTGGAAGCTGCTGGACACTGC
TCAGCAGATCGTGTACAGAAATGTGATGCTGGAGAACTATAAGAACCTGGTTTCCTTGGGTTATCAGCTT
ACTAAGCCAGATGTGATCCTCCGGTTGGAGAAGGGAGAAGAGCCCTAGTCTAGACATATGGATATCTGAC
TAGTCTCGAGTTTATTGCAGCTTATAATGGTTACAAATAAAGCAATAGCATCACAAATTTCACAAATAAA
GCATTTTTTTCACTGGACCGAGCGGCCGCAGGAACCCCTAGTGATGGAGTTGGCCACTCCCTCTCTGCGC
GCTCGCTCGCTCACTGAGGCCGGGCGACCAAAGGTCGCCCGACGCCCGGGCTTTGCCCGGGCGGCCTCAG
TGAGCGAGCGAGCGCGCAGCTGCCTGCAGGGGCGCCTGATGCGGTATTTTCTCCTTACGCATCTGTGCGG
TATTTCACACCGCATA
[95 nt withheld, positions 4567-4661]
T
[46 nt withheld, positions 4663-4708]
C
[141 nt withheld, positions 4710-4850]
CCTTTGACGTTGGAGTCCACGTTCTTT
[37 nt withheld, positions 4878-4914]
ACTCTATCTCGGGCTATTCTTTTGATTTATAAGGGATTTTGCCGATTTCGGTCTATTGGTTAAAAAATGA
GCTGATTTAACAAAAATTTAACGCGAATTTTAACAAAATATTAACGTTTACAATTTTATGGTGCACTCTC
AGTACAATCTGCTCTGATGCCGCATAGTTAAGCCAGCCCCGACACCCGCCAACACCCGCTGACGCGCCCT
GACGGGCTTGTCTGCTCCCGGCATCCGCTTACAGACAAGCTGTGACCGTCTCCGGGAGCTGCATGTGTCA
GAGGTTTTCACCGTCATCACCGAAACGCGCGAGACGAAAGGGCCTCGTGATACGCCTATTTTTATAGGTT
AATGTCATGATAATAATGGTTTCTTAGACGTCAGGTGGCACTTTTCGGGGAAATGTGCGCGGAACCCCTA
TTTGTTTATTTTTCTAAATACATTCAAATATGTATCCGCTCATGAGACAATAACCCTGATAAATGCTTCA
ATAATATTGAAAAAGGAAGAGTATGAGTATTCAACATTTCCGTGTCGCCCTTATTCCCTTTTTTGCGGCA
TTTTGCCTTCCTGTTTTTGCTCACCCAGAAACGCTGGTGAAAGTAAAAGATGCTGAAGATCAGTTGGGTG
CACGAGTGGGTTACATCGAACTGGATCTCAACAGCGGTAAGATCCTTGAGAGTTTTCGCCCCGAAGAACG
TTTTCCAATGATGAGCACTTTTAAAGTTCTGCTATGTGGCGCGGTATTATCCCGTATTGACGCCGGGCAA
GAGCAACTCGGTCGCCGCATACACTATTCTCAGAATGACTTGGTTGAGTACTCACCAGTCACAGAAAAGC
ATCTTACGGATGGCATGACAGTAAGAGAATTATGCAGTGCTGCCATAACCATGAGTGATAACACTGCGGC
CAACTTACTTCTGACAACGATCGGAGGACCGAAGGAGCTAACCGCTTTTTTGCACAACATGGGGGATCAT
GTAACTCGCCTTGATCGTTGGGAACCGGAGCTGAATGAAGCCATACCAAACGACGAGCGTGACACCACGA
TGCCTGTAGCAATGGCAACAACGTTGCGCAAACTATTAACTGGCGAACTACTTACTCTAGCTTCCCGGCA
ACAATTAATAGACTGGATGGAGGCGGATAAAGTTGCAGGACCACTTCTGCGCTCGGCCCTTCCGGCTGGC
TGGTTTATTGCTGATAAATCTGGAGCCGGTGAGCGTGGGTCTCGCGGTATCATTGCAGCACTGGGGCCAG
ATGGTAAGCCCTCCCGTATCGTAGTTATCTACACGACGGGGAGTCAGGCAACTATGGATGAACGAAATAG
ACAGATCGCTGAGATAGGTGCCTCACTGATTAAGCATTGGTAACTGTCAGACCAAGTTTACTCATATATA
CTTTAGATTGATTTAAAACTTCATTTTTAATTTAAAAGGATCTAGGTGAAGATCCTTTTTGATAATCTCA
TGACCAAAATCCCTTAACGTGAGTTTTCGTTCCACTGAGCGTCAGACCCCGTAGAAAAGATCAAAGGATC
TTCTTGAGATCCTTTTTTTCTGCGCGTAATCTGCTGCTTGCAAACAAAAAAACCACCGCTACCAGCGGTG
GTTTGTTTGCCGGATCAAGAGCTACCAACTCTTTTTCCGAAGGTAACTGGCTTCAGCAGAGCGCAGATAC
CAAATACTGTTCTTCTAGTGTAGCCGTAGTTAGGCCACCACTTCAAGAACTCTGTAGCACCGCCTACATA
CCTCGCTCTGCTAATCCTGTTACCAGTGGCTGCTGCCAGTGGCGATAAGTCGTGTCTTACCGGGTTGGAC
TCAAGACGATAGTTACCGGATAAGGCGCAGCGGTCGGGCTGAACGGGGGGTTCGTGCACACAGCCCAGCT
TGGAGCGAACGACCTACACCGAACTGAGATACCTACAGCGTGAGCTATGAGAAAGCGCCACGCTTCCCGA
AGGGAGAAAGGCGGACAGGTATCCGGTAAGCGGCAGGGTCGGAACAGGAGAGCGCACGAGGGAGCTTCCA
GGGGGAAACGCCTGGTATCTTTATAGTCCTGTCGGGTTTCGCCACCTCTGACTTGAGCGTCGATTTTTGT
GATGCTCGTCAGGGGGGCGGAGCCTATGGAAAAACGCCAGCAACGCGGCCTTTTTACGGTTCCTGGCCTT
TTGCTGGCCTTTTGCTCACATGT
Features (pLannotate 1.2.2; 16 found; start..end, strand, type, name):
     12..39      +  repeat_region  AAV2 ITR (fragment): inverted terminal repeat of adeno-associated virus serotype 2 inverted
     68..95      +  repeat_region  AAV2 ITR (fragment): inverted terminal repeat of adeno-associated virus serotype 2 inverted
    154..457     +  enhancer       CMV enhancer: human cytomegalovirus immediate early enhancer
    458..661     +  promoter       CMV promoter: human cytomegalovirus (CMV) immediate early promoter
    805..3960    +  CDS            cas9: CAS9_STAAU - Experimental evidence at protein level: Swiss-Prot protein existence level 1. CRISPR (clustered regularly interspaced short palindromic repeat) is an adaptive immune system that provides protection against mobile genetic elements (viruses, transposable elements and conjugative plasmids). CRISPR clusters contain spacers, sequences complementary to antecedent mobile elements, and target invading nucleic acids. CRISPR clusters are transcribed and processed into CRISPR RNA (crRNA). In type II CRISPR systems correct processing of pre-crRNA requires a trans- encoded small RNA (tracrRNA)
   3961..4008    +  CDS            nucleoplasmin NLS: bipartite nuclear localization signal from nucleoplasmin
   4060..4245    +  CDS            KRAB: Krüppel-associated box (KRAB) transcriptional repression domain from the human zinc finger protein ZNF10 (Margolin et al., 1994)
   4280..4355    +  polyA_signal   SV40 poly(A) signal (fragment): SV40 polyadenylation signal
   4370..4510    +  repeat_region  AAV2 ITR: inverted terminal repeat of adeno-associated virus serotype 2 inverted
   4515..4566    -  misc_feature   bom (fragment): basis of mobility region from pBR322
   4585..5040    +  rep_origin     f1 ori (sequence partly withheld): f1 bacteriophage origin of replication; arrow indicates direction of (+) strand synthesis
   5041..5090    -  misc_feature   bom (fragment): basis of mobility region from pBR322
   5192..5227    -  CDS            rop (fragment): Rop protein, which maintains plasmids at low copy number; rop
   5322..5426    +  promoter       AmpR promoter: bla
   5427..6287    +  CDS            AmpR: β-lactamase; bla; confers resistance to ampicillin, carbenicillin, and related antibiotics
   6458..7046    +  rep_origin     ori: high-copy-number ColE1/pMB1/pBR322/pUC origin of replication
