[The description below was written by a language model from this plasmid's Addgene catalogue record and pLannotate feature annotations shown in this document.]
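Description:
pJEP302-pAAV-CMV-dSaCas9-KRAB-pA is an AAV transfer plasmid for CRISPR interference, carrying a catalytically inactive Staphylococcus aureus Cas9 fused to a KRAB repression domain. It is maintained in bacteria as a high-copy plasmid through a ColE1/pUC-type origin and selected with ampicillin via the β-lactamase gene. An f1 phage origin is also present in the backbone. The catalogue lists a total size of about 7.1 kb, closely matching the 7,107 nt sequenced record. The expression cassette lies between AAV2 inverted terminal repeats, which are the cis elements needed for replication and packaging of the cassette into recombinant AAV particles. The annotation finds a complete ITR on the downstream side but only short ITR fragments upstream. Whether that reflects a real truncation or the difficulty of sequencing these repeats cannot be judged from the record.

Within the ITRs, the human cytomegalovirus immediate-early enhancer and promoter drive a single open reading frame. It consists of the SaCas9 coding sequence, a bipartite nucleoplasmin nuclear localization signal, and the KRAB domain of human ZNF10, and it ends at a short SV40 polyadenylation signal fragment. The catalogue also records an N-terminal NLS, which the feature table does not annotate separately. The small size of SaCas9 helps keep such a fusion within AAV packaging limits. Because the nuclease is inactivated, the protein binds guide-specified DNA without cutting it, and KRAB recruits repressive chromatin machinery to silence transcription at the targeted region. No guide RNA cassette is annotated, so the guide would have to be supplied from another construct. The associated work concerns AAV-based SaCas9 tools for delivery to neurons in vivo.
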