Addgene plasmid #113677: pJEP302-pAAV-CMV-dSaCas9-KRAB-pA
Purpose: A CMV driven de-catalyzed SaCas9 fused to KRAB domain for inhibition of transcription in targeted region.
Depositing lab: Jonathan Ploski. Depositing organization: University of Texas at Dallas. Publication: The Development of an AAV-Based CRISPR SaCas9 Genome Editing System That Can Be Delivered to Neurons in vivo and Regulated via Doxycycline and Cre-Recombinase. Kumar N, Stanford W, de Solis C, Aradhana, Abraham ND, Dao TJ, Thaseen S, Sairavi A, Gonzalez CU, Ploski JE. Front Mol Neurosci. 2018 Nov 13;11:413. doi: 10.3389/fnmol.2018.00413. eCollection 2018. PubMed 30483052.
Backbone
  Vector backbone: AAV
  Backbone manufacturer: Alligent Technologies
  Backbone size w/o insert (bp): 3619
  Total vector size (bp): 7118
  Vector type: AAV, CRISPR
Growth in bacteria
  Bacterial resistance: Ampicillin, 100 μg/mL
  Growth temperature: 37°C
  Growth strain: NEB Stable
  Copy number: High Copy
Gene/Insert
  Gene/Insert name: de-catalyzed SaCas9
  Species: Synthetic
  Tag / fusion protein: KRAB (C terminal on insert); NLS (N terminal on insert); NLS (C terminal on insert)
Resource information
  A portion of this plasmid was derived from a plasmid made by: Jonathan Weissman, pHR-SFFV-dCas9-BFP-KRAB plasmid #46911
Terms and licenses: Academic/Nonprofit Terms; Industry Terms: Not Available to Industry
How to cite: pJEP302-pAAV-CMV-dSaCas9-KRAB-pA was a gift from Jonathan Ploski (Addgene plasmid # 113677 ; http://n2t.net/addgene:113677 ; RRID:Addgene_113677)
